Addgene plasmid #34541: KHBD00436
Depositing lab: Bart Deplancke. Depositing organization: Swiss Federal Institute of Technology (EPFL). Publication: Automated protein-DNA interaction screening of Drosophila regulatory elements. Korneel Hens, Jean-Daniel Feuz, Alina Isakova, Antonina Lagovitina, Andreas Massouras, Julien Bryois, Patrick Callaerts, Susan E. Celniker, Bart Deplancke. Nat Methods. 2011 Oct 30;8(12):1065-70. 10.1038/nmeth.1763 PubMed 22037703.
Backbone
  Vector backbone: pDONR221
  Backbone manufacturer: Invitrogen
  Backbone size w/o insert (bp): 2536
  Vector type: Gateway Donor Vector
Growth in bacteria
  Bacterial resistance: Kanamycin, 50 μg/mL
  Growth temperature: 37°C
  Growth strain: DH5alpha
  Copy number: High Copy
Gene/Insert
  Gene/Insert name: CG17257 (alt names: FBgn0031495; CG17257)
  Species: D. melanogaster (fly)
  Insert size (bp): 1260
  Entrez Gene: GABPI (a.k.a. Dmel_CG17257, CG17257, Dmel\CG17257)
  Cloning method: Gateway Cloning
  Sequencing primers: 5′ M13F; 3′ M13R
Terms and licenses: Academic/Nonprofit Terms; Industry Terms: Not Available to Industry
Depositor comments: Please note that the ORFs in this collection were cloned open-ended (without a stop codon).
How to cite: KHBD00436 was a gift from Bart Deplancke (Addgene plasmid # 34541 ; http://n2t.net/addgene:34541 ; RRID:Addgene_34541)
