[The description below was written by a language model from this plasmid's Addgene catalogue record.]
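Description:
KHBD00436 is a Gateway entry-type clone built in the pDONR221 backbone, carrying the open reading frame of the Drosophila melanogaster gene CG17257 (FBgn0031495, listed in Entrez Gene as GABPI). The insert is about 1.26 kb in a backbone of roughly 2.5 kb, and it was introduced by Gateway recombination cloning. After such a reaction the ORF in a pDONR221-derived plasmid is normally flanked by attL recombination sites, which would allow transfer into attR-containing destination vectors, although no feature table is provided here to confirm the exact sites. The plasmid is a high-copy bacterial vector maintained in standard E. coli cloning strains under kanamycin selection, and M13 forward and reverse priming sites flank the insert for sequence verification.

As a donor/entry vector, the construct is not itself designed for expression. The record lists no promoter, tag or reporter, and these elements would be supplied by whichever destination vector receives the ORF. The depositor notes that ORFs in this collection were cloned open-ended, without a stop codon, so the coding sequence can be read through into downstream sequence and fused to C-terminal tags or domains as well as N-terminal ones. The clone belongs to a collection of Drosophila ORFs associated with work on automated screening of protein–DNA interactions at fly regulatory elements, so its typical use is as a source clone for shuttling CG17257 into vectors suited to such interaction assays or to other expression formats.
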