>Addgene plasmid #34541 | KHBD00436 | depositor partial sequence | sequence record 41108 | KHBD00436 sequence 1260 bps
ATGTTCTTGATGACAGCCGGCACCTCCAATTTTCTTTCTGCAGCCTGGAGATCAGAGGCTGAGGAGTCCA
AGAGTAAGGAGAACGGGAGTCTCTGCTGCTGCGAGTACGTGGCTGAGGACAGTCGAGAGCGATCCCACAT
CCTAGGATGCTGTTGTAACTGCGTGGACTTCGACTTAGTTTGCACAAGACTTGTCACCTGCCGAGCCATT
GATCGAAGGAACATCGACGGCATGCTCATCGCCTTCCAGGATAGACTGCGCTTGCCATGGCGCGGAGGAG
CCAAGCGAATCTCGCCCGCAGCCGTTGCTCCCGCCTTCATTGTCCCCCTCATGCTGGGATTGGCCACTCT
GAACTCAAAGACCGCCATAGTGCTGATGCTCACGCTGGTGGGCTTCACCATCTGGGGCATGGAGCTGGCT
AAGCGGACCGCCACGCGGACAAACTTCTTTTTGAGCTGGCTGGTCTTCTCGGTGTTCTACATGATCATCA
TATTTGAGTTTCAGGTTCCTCTGCTGGAGCTGGCTCCGGAGGAGAACTACGCGTTAATGTTCTTCTCCTG
TGCCGCTTTGTACTGCCTCTATTCCGCCAAGGCACTGTCGCCCTTGAATCTTGTTTCTGCTCAATACGGA
ACCACGCCCAAGGATGAGCTGCCTGGGATCGCCGAGGCTTCGAGTGGCGAGGAGCAGGCAGAGGCCCAGA
CCACACTCCAGATGGAGAGTGTGCTGAGTTTGGATGATGACGAGGTGGGGGATATGGACACTGCTGAGCG
ATCTGGCTTGATGCACGGTCAGCCCAATATCTGCGAGATCTGCCGGAAGGTTACTCCAAGGCGGGCATAC
CACTGTCCCGTCTGCGGAACCTGCGTGAAGAGGCGCGATCATCACAGCTACTGGCTAAACTGCTGCATTG
GCGAGCGGAACTACGTGTGGTACATTGTTGGACTGGCCCTGTCGGAGATCGCTCTGCTGCTCGGCGCAAA
CTTGACCCTCACTTCCATTTGCCATCCGTTTATGGTGGTGCGACCGCTTGGTTATCCAGTTCTTTTGCCC
GACGACTGCAGTGAGGTGTTCGAAGGCTTCGACCTCGGAATCTCCTTTGTGGTGGCTTGCTACGCTCTGC
TCATTTCTTCCTACATAGCCTTTATACTCGCTAGACAGGCTTACTTGTGGTGGAAGGGATCCACCTTGCA
CGAATACAAGCGCACCTCCAACGCCGCAGGACGCAACAGAATCTGGAGCAACTGGCGAGCCATCTTAAAG
