>Addgene plasmid #34541 | KHBD00436 | addgene partial sequence | sequence record 42341 | M13-Rev 5'-CAGGAAACAGCTATGACC-3'
TTTTATTTTGACTGATAGTGACCTGTTCGTTGCAACAAATTGATAAGCAATGCTTTCTTATAATGCCAAC
TTTGTACAAGAAAGTTGGCAACTTTAAGATGGCTCGCCAGTTGCTCCAGATTCTGTTGCGTCCTGCGGCG
TTGGAGGTGCGCTTGTATTCGTGCAAGGTGGATCCCTTCCACCACAAGTAAGCCTGTCTAGCGAGTATAA
AGGCTATGTAGGAAGAAATGAGCAGAGCGTAGCAAGCCACCACAAAGGAGATTCCGAGGTCGAAGCCTTC
GAACACCTCACTGCAGTCGTCGGGCAAAAGAACTGGATAACCAAGCGGTCGCACCACCATAAACGGATGG
CAAATGGAAGTGAGGGTCAAGTTTGCGCCGAGCAGCAGAGCGATCTCCGACAGGGCCAGTCCAACAATGT
ACCACACGTAGTTCCGCTCGCCAATGCAGCAGTTTAGCCAGTAGCTGTGATGATCGCGCCTCTTCACGCA
GGTTCCGCAGACGGGACAGTGGTATGCCCGCCTTGGAGTAACCTTCCGGCAGATCTCGCAGATATTGGGC
TGACCGTGCATCAAGCCAGATCGCTCAGCAGTGTCCATATCCCCCACCTCGTCATCATCCAAACTCAGCA
CACTCTCCATCTGGAGTGTGGTCTGGGCCTCTGCCTGCTCCTCGCCACTCGAAGCCTCGGCGATCCCAGG
CAGCTCATCCTTGGGCGTGGTTCCGTATTGAGCAGAAACAAGATTCAAGGGCGACAGTGCCTTGGCGGAA
TAGAGGCAGTACAAAGCGGCACAGGAGAAG
